>Addgene plasmid | pSpCas9(BB)-2A-Puro (PX459) V2.0 Sequencing Result | analyzer sequence | sequence record 370080
GAGGGCCTATTTCCCATGATTCCTTCATATTTGCATATACGATACAAGGCTGTTAGAGAGATAATTGGAA
TTAATTTGACTGTAAACACAAAGATATTAGTACAAAATACGTGACGTAGAAAGTAATAATTTCTTGGGTA
GTTTGCAGTTTTAAAATTATGTTTTAAAATGGACTATCATATGCTTACCGTAACTTGAAAGTATTTCGAT
TTCTTGGCTTTATATATCTTGTGGAAAGGACGAAACACCGGGTCTTCGAGAAGACCTGTTTTAGAGCTAG
AAATAGCAAGTTAAAATAAGGCTAGTCCGTTATCAACTTGAAAAAGTGGCACCGAGTCGGTGCTTTTTTG
TTTTAGAGCTAGAAATAGCAAGTTAAAATAAGGCTAGTCCGTTTTTAGCGCGTGCGCCAATTCTGCAGAC
AAATGGCTCTAGAGGTACCCGTTACATAACTTACGGTAAATGGCCCGCCTGGCTGACCGCCCAACGACCC
CCGCCCATTGACGTCAATAGTAACGCCAATAGGGACTTTCCATTGACGTCAATGGGTGGAGTATTTACGG
TAAACTGCCCACTTGGCAGTACATCAAGTGTATCATATGCCAAGTACGCCCCCTATTGACGTCAATGACG
GTAAATGGCCCGCCTGGCATTGTGCCCAGTACATGACCTTATGGGACTTTCCTACTTGGCAGTACATCTA
CGTATTAGTCATCGCTATTACCATGGTCGAGGTGAGCCCCACGTTCTGCTTCACTCTCCCCATCTCCCCC
CCCTCCCCACCCCCAATTTTGTATTTATTTATTTTTTAATTATTTTGTGCAGCGATGGGGGCGGGGGGGG
GGGGGGGGCGCGCGCCGGGGGGGGGGGGGGGGGGSGGGGGGGGGGGGGGGGSGRGGCGGAGAGGTGCGGC
GGCAGCCAATCAGAGCGGCGCGCTCCGAAAGTTTCCTTTTATGGCGAGGCGGCGGCGGCGGCGGCCCTAT
AAAAAGCGAAGCGCGCGGCGGGCGGGAGTCGCTGCGCGCTGCCTTCGCCCCGTGCCCCGCTCCGCCGCCG
CCTCGCGCCGCCCGCCCCGGCTCTGACTGACCGCGTTACTCCCACAGGTGAGCGGGCGGGACGGCCCTTC
TCCTCCGGGCTGTAATTAGCTGAGCAAGAGGTAAGGGTTTAAGGGATGGTTGGTTGGTGGGGTATTAATG
TTTAATTACCTGGAGCACCTGCCTGAAATCACTTTTTTTCAGGTTGGACCGGTGCCACCATGGACTATAA
GGACCACGACGGAGACTACAAGGATCATGATATTGATTACAAAGACGATGACGATAAGATGGCCCCAAAG
AAGAAGCGGAAGGTCGGTATCCACGGAGTCCCAGCAGCCGACAAGAAGTACAGCATCGGCCTGGACATCG
GCACCAACTCTGTGGGCTGGGCCGTGATCACCGACGAGTACAAGGTGCCCAGCAAGAAATTCAAGGTGCT
GGGCAACACCGACCGGCACAGCATCAAGAAGAACCTGATCGGAGCCCTGCTGTTCGACAGCGGCGAAACA
GCCGAGGCCACCCGGCTGAAGAGAACCGCCAGAAGAAGATACACCAGACGGAAGAACCGGATCTGCTATC
TGCAAGAGATCTTCAGCAACGAGATGGCCAAGGTGGACGACAGCTTCTTCCACAGACTGGAAGAGTCCTT
CCTGGTGGAAGAGGATAAGAAGCACGAGCGGCACCCCATCTTCGGCAACATCGTGGACGAGGTGGCCTAC
CACGAGAAGTACCCCACCATCTACCACCTGAGAAAGAAACTGGTGGACAGCACCGACAAGGCCGACCTGC
GGCTGATCTATCTGGCCCTGGCCCACATGATCAAGTTCCGGGGCCACTTCCTGATCGAGGGCGACCTGAA
CCCCGACAACAGCGACGTGGACAAGCTGTTCATCCAGCTGGTGCAGACCTACAACCAGCTGTTCGAGGAA
AACCCCATCAACGCCAGCGGCGTGGACGCCAAGGCCATCCTGTCTGCCAGACTGAGCAAGAGCAGACGGC
TGGAAAATCTGATCGCCCAGCTGCCCGGCGAGAAGAAGAATGGCCTGTTCGGAAACCTGATTGCCCTGAG
CCTGGGCCTGACCCCCAACTTCAAGAGCAACTTCGACCTGGCCGAGGATGCCAAACTGCAGCTGAGCAAG
GACACCTACGACGACGACCTGGACAACCTGCTGGCCCAGATCGGCGACCAGTACGCCGACCTGTTTCTGG
CCGCCAAGAACCTGTCCGACGCCATCCTGCTGAGCGACATCCTGAGAGTGAACACCGAGATCACCAAGGC
CCCCCTGAGCGCCTCTATGATCAAGAGATACGACGAGCACCACCAGGACCTGACCCTGCTGAAAGCTCTC
GTGCGGCAGCAGCTGCCTGAGAAGTACAAAGAGATTTTCTTCGACCAGAGCAAGAACGGCTACGCCGGCT
ACATTGACGGCGGAGCCAGCCAGGAAGAGTTCTACAAGTTCATCAAGCCCATCCTGGAAAAGATGGACGG
CACCGAGGAACTGCTCGTGAAGCTGAACAGAGAGGACCTGCTGCGGAAGCAGCGGACCTTCGACAACGGC
AGCATCCCCCACCAGATCCACCTGGGAGAGCTGCACGCCATTCTGCGGCGGCAGGAAGATTTTTACCCAT
TCCTGAAGGACAACCGGGAAAAGATCGAGAAGATCCTGACCTTCCGCATCCCCTACTACGTGGGCCCTCT
GGCCAGGGGAAACAGCAGATTCGCCTGGATGACCAGAAAGAGCGAGGAAACCATCACCCCCTGGAACTTC
GAGGAAGTGGTGGACAAGGGCGCTTCCGCCCAGAGCTTCATCGAGCGGATGACCAACTTCGATAAGAACC
TGCCCAACGAGAAGGTGCTGCCCAAGCACAGCCTGCTGTACGAGTACTTCACCGTGTATAACGAGCTGAC
CAAAGTGAAATACGTGACCGAGGGAATGAGAAAGCCCGCCTTCCTGAGCGGCGAGCAGAAAAAGGCCATC
GTGGACCTGCTGTTCAAGACCAACCGGAAAGTGACCGTGAAGCAGCTGAAAGAGGACTACTTCAAGAAAA
TCGAGTGCTTCGACTCCGTGGAAATCTCCGGCGTGGAAGATCGGTTCAACGCCTCCCTGGGCACATACCA
CGATCTGCTGAAAATTATCAAGGACAAGGACTTCCTGGACAATGAGGAAAACGAGGACATTCTGGAAGAT
ATCGTGCTGACCCTGACACTGTTTGAGGACAGAGAGATGATCGAGGAACGGCTGAAAACCTATGCCCACC
TGTTCGACGACAAAGTGATGAAGCAGCTGAAGCGGCGGAGATACACCGGCTGGGGCAGGCTGAGCCGGAA
GCTGATCAACGGCATCCGGGACAAGCAGTCCGGCAAGACAATCCTGGATTTCCTGAAGTCCGACGGCTTC
GCCAACAGAAACTTCATGCAGCTGATCCACGACGACAGCCTGACCTTTAAAGAGGACATCCAGAAAGCCC
AGGTGTCCGGCCAGGGCGATAGCCTGCACGAGCACATTGCCAATCTGGCCGGCAGCCCCGCCATTAAGAA
GGGCATCCTGCAGACAGTGAAGGTGGTGGACGAGCTCGTGAAAGTGATGGGCCGGCACAAGCCCGAGAAC
ATCGTGATCGAAATGGCCAGAGAGAACCAGACCACCCAGAAGGGACAGAAGAACAGCCGCGAGAGAATGA
AGCGGATCGAAGAGGGCATCAAAGAGCTGGGCAGCCAGATCCTGAAAGAACACCCCGTGGAAAACACCCA
GCTGCAGAACGAGAAGCTGTACCTGTACTACCTGCAGAATGGGCGGGATATGTACGTGGACCAGGAACTG
GACATCAACCGGCTGTCCGACTACGATGTGGACCATATCGTGCCTCAGAGCTTTCTGAAGGACGACTCCA
TCGACAACAAGGTGCTGACCAGAAGCGACAAGAACCGGGGCAAGAGCGACAACGTGCCCTCCGAAGAGGT
CGTGAAGAAGATGAAGAACTACTGGCGGCAGCTGCTGAACGCCAAGCTGATTACCCAGAGAAAGTTCGAC
AATCTGACCAAGGCCGAGAGAGGCGGCCTGAGCGAACTGGATAAGGCCGGCTTCATCAAGAGACAGCTGG
TGGAAACCCGGCAGATCACAAAGCACGTGGCACAGATCCTGGACTCCCGGATGAACACTAAGTACGACGA
GAATGACAAGCTGATCCGGGAAGTGAAAGTGATCACCCTGAAGTCCAAGCTGGTGTCCGATTTCCGGAAG
GATTTCCAGTTTTACAAAGTGCGCGAGATCAACAACTACCACCACGCCCACGACGCCTACCTGAACGCCG
TCGTGGGAACCGCCCTGATCAAAAAGTACCCTAAGCTGGAAAGCGAGTTCGTGTACGGCGACTACAAGGT
GTACGACGTGCGGAAGATGATCGCCAAGAGCGAGCAGGAAATCGGCAAGGCTACCGCCAAGTACTTCTTC
TACAGCAACATCATGAACTTTTTCAAGACCGAGATTACCCTGGCCAACGGCGAGATCCGGAAGCGGCCTC
TGATCGAGACAAACGGCGAAACCGGGGAGATCGTGTGGGATAAGGGCCGGGATTTTGCCACCGTGCGGAA
AGTGCTGAGCATGCCCCAAGTGAATATCGTGAAAAAGACCGAGGTGCAGACAGGCGGCTTCAGCAAAGAG
TCTATCCTGCCCAAGAGGAACAGCGATAAGCTGATCGCCAGAAAGAAGGACTGGGACCCTAAGAAGTACG
GCGGCTTCGACAGCCCCACCGTGGCCTATTCTGTGCTGGTGGTGGCCAAAGTGGAAAAGGGCAAGTCCAA
GAAACTGAAGAGTGTGAAAGAGCTGCTGGGGATCACCATCATGGAAAGAAGCAGCTTCGAGAAGAATCCC
ATCGACTTTCTGGAAGCCAAGGGCTACAAAGAAGTGAAAAAGGACCTGATCATCAAGCTGCCTAAGTACT
CCCTGTTCGAGCTGGAAAACGGCCGGAAGAGAATGCTGGCCTCTGCCGGCGAACTGCAGAAGGGAAACGA
ACTGGCCCTGCCCTCCAAATATGTGAACTTCCTGTACCTGGCCAGCCACTATGAGAAGCTGAAGGGCTCC
CCCGAGGATAATGAGCAGAAACAGCTGTTTGTGGAACAGCACAAGCACTACCTGGACGAGATCATCGAGC
AGATCAGCGAGTTCTCCAAGAGAGTGATCCTGGCCGACGCTAATCTGGACAAAGTGCTGTCCGCCTACAA
CAAGCACCGGGATAAGCCCATCAGAGAGCAGGCCGAGAATATCATCCACCTGTTTACCCTGACCAATCTG
GGAGCCCCTGCCGCCTTCAAGTACTTTGACACCACCATCGACCGGAAGAGGTACACCAGCACCAAAGAGG
TGCTGGACGCCACCCTGATCCACCAGAGCATCACCGGCCTGTACGAGACACGGATCGACCTGTCTCAGCT
GGGAGGCGACAAAAGGCCGGCGGCCACGAAAAAGGCCGGCCAGGCAAAAAAGAAAAAGGAATTCGGCAGT
GGAGAGGGCAGAGGAAGTCTGCTAACATGCGGTGACGTCGAGGAGAATCCTGGCCCAATGACCGAGTACA
AGCCCACGGTGCGCCTCGCCACCCGCGACGACGTCCCCAGGGCCGTACGCACCCTCGCCGCCGCGTTCGC
CGACTACCCCGCCACGCGCCACACCGTCGATCCGGACCGCCACATCGAGCGGGTCACCGAGCTGCAAGAA
CTCTTCCTCACGCGCGTCGGGCTCGACATCGGCAAGGTGTGGGTCGCGGACGACGGCGCCGCGGTGGCGG
TCTGGACCACGCCGGAGAGCGTCGAAGCGGGGGCGGTGTTCGCCGAGATCGGCCCGCGCATGGCCGAGTT
GAGCGGTTCCCGGCTGGCCGCGCAGCAACAGATGGAAGGCCTCCTGGCGCCGCACCGGCCCAAGGAGCCC
GCGTGGTTCCTGGCCACCGTCGGAGTCTCGCCCGACCACCAGGGCAAGGGTCTGGGCAGCGCCGTCGTGC
TCCCCGGAGTGGAGGCGGCCGAGCGCGCCGGGGTGCCCGCCTTCCTGGAGACCTCCGCGCCCCGCAACCT
CCCCTTCTACGAGCGGCTCGGCTTCACCGTCACCGCCGACGTCGAGGTGCCCGAAGGACCGCGCACCTGG
TGCATGACCCGCAAGCCCGGTGCCTGAGAATTCTAACTAGAGCTCGCTGATCAGCCTCGACTGTGCCTTC
TAGTTGCCAGCCATCTGTTGTTTGCCCCTCCCCCGTGCCTTCCTTGACCCTGGAAGGTGCCACTCCCACT
GTCCTTTCCTAATAAAATGAGGAAATTGCATCGCATTGTCTGAGTAGGTGTCATTCTATTCTGGGGGGTG
GGGTGGGGCAGGACAGCAAGGGGGAGGATTGGGAAGAGAATAGCAGGCATGCTGGGGAGCGGCCGCAGGA
ACCCCTAGTGATGGAGTTGGCCACTCCCTCTCTGCGCGCTCGCTCGCTCACTGAGGCCGGGCGACCAAAG
GTCGCCCGACGCCCGGGCTTTGCCCGGGCGGCCTCAGTGAGCGAGCGAGCGCGCAGCTGCCTGCAGGGGC
GCCTGATGCGGTATTTTCTCCTTACGCATCTGTGCGGTATTTCACACCGCATA
[95 nt withheld, positions 6634-6728]
T
[46 nt withheld, positions 6730-6775]
C
[141 nt withheld, positions 6777-6917]
CCTTTGACGTTGGAGTCCACGTTCTTT
[37 nt withheld, positions 6945-6981]
ACTCTATCTCGGGCTATTCTTTTGATTTATAAGGGATTTTGCCGATTTCGGTCTATTGGTTAAAAAATGA
GCTGATTTAACAAAAATTTAACGCGAATTTTAACAAAATATTAACGTTTACAATTTTATGGTGCACTCTC
AGTACAATCTGCTCTGATGCCGCATAGTTAAGCCAGCCCCGACACCCGCCAACACCCGCTGACGCGCCCT
GACGGGCTTGTCTGCTCCCGGCATCCGCTTACAGACAAGCTGTGACCGTCTCCGGGAGCTGCATGTGTCA
GAGGTTTTCACCGTCATCACCGAAACGCGCGAGACGAAAGGGCCTCGTGATACGCCTATTTTTATAGGTT
AATGTCATGATAATAATGGTTTCTTAGACGTCAGGTGGCACTTTTCGGGGAAATGTGCGCGGAACCCCTA
TTTGTTTATTTTTCTAAATACATTCAAATATGTATCCGCTCATGAGACAATAACCCTGATAAATGCTTCA
ATAATATTGAAAAAGGAAGAGTATGAGTATTCAACATTTCCGTGTCGCCCTTATTCCCTTTTTTGCGGCA
TTTTGCCTTCCTGTTTTTGCTCACCCAGAAACGCTGGTGAAAGTAAAAGATGCTGAAGATCAGTTGGGTG
CACGAGTGGGTTACATCGAACTGGATCTCAACAGCGGTAAGATCCTTGAGAGTTTTCGCCCCGAAGAACG
TTTTCCAATGATGAGCACTTTTAAAGTTCTGCTATGTGGCGCGGTATTATCCCGTATTGACGCCGGGCAA
GAGCAACTCGGTCGCCGCATACACTATTCTCAGAATGACTTGGTTGAGTACTCACCAGTCACAGAAAAGC
ATCTTACGGATGGCATGACAGTAAGAGAATTATGCAGTGCTGCCATAACCATGAGTGATAACACTGCGGC
CAACTTACTTCTGACAACGATCGGAGGACCGAAGGAGCTAACCGCTTTTTTGCACAACATGGGGGATCAT
GTAACTCGCCTTGATCGTTGGGAACCGGAGCTGAATGAAGCCATACCAAACGACGAGCGTGACACCACGA
TGCCTGTAGCAATGGCAACAACGTTGCGCAAACTATTAACTGGCGAACTACTTACTCTAGCTTCCCGGCA
ACAATTAATAGACTGGATGGAGGCGGATAAAGTTGCAGGACCACTTCTGCGCTCGGCCCTTCCGGCTGGC
TGGTTTATTGCTGATAAATCTGGAGCCGGTGAGCGTGGAAGCCGCGGTATCATTGCAGCACTGGGGCCAG
ATGGTAAGCCCTCCCGTATCGTAGTTATCTACACGACGGGGAGTCAGGCAACTATGGATGAACGAAATAG
ACAGATCGCTGAGATAGGTGCCTCACTGATTAAGCATTGGTAACTGTCAGACCAAGTTTACTCATATATA
CTTTAGATTGATTTAAAACTTCATTTTTAATTTAAAAGGATCTAGGTGAAGATCCTTTTTGATAATCTCA
TGACCAAAATCCCTTAACGTGAGTTTTCGTTCCACTGAGCGTCAGACCCCGTAGAAAAGATCAAAGGATC
TTCTTGAGATCCTTTTTTTCTGCGCGTAATCTGCTGCTTGCAAACAAAAAAACCACCGCTACCAGCGGTG
GTTTGTTTGCCGGATCAAGAGCTACCAACTCTTTTTCCGAAGGTAACTGGCTTCAGCAGAGCGCAGATAC
CAAATACTGTTCTTCTAGTGTAGCCGTAGTTAGGCCACCACTTCAAGAACTCTGTAGCACCGCCTACATA
CCTCGCTCTGCTAATCCTGTTACCAGTGGCTGCTGCCAGTGGCGATAAGTCGTGTCTTACCGGGTTGGAC
TCAAGACGATAGTTACCGGATAAGGCGCAGCGGTCGGGCTGAACGGGGGGTTCGTGCACACAGCCCAGCT
TGGAGCGAACGACCTACACCGAACTGAGATACCTACAGCGTGAGCTATGAGAAAGCGCCACGCTTCCCGA
AGGGAGAAAGGCGGACAGGTATCCGGTAAGCGGCAGGGTCGGAACAGGAGAGCGCACGAGGGAGCTTCCA
GGGGGAAACGCCTGGTATCTTTATAGTCCTGTCGGGTTTCGCCACCTCTGACTTGAGCGTCGATTTTTGT
GATGCTCGTCAGGGGGGCGGAGCCTATGGAAAAACGCCAGCAACGCGGCCTTTTTACGGTTCCTGGCCTT
TTGCTGGCCTTTTGCTCACATGT
Features (pLannotate 1.2.2; 19 found; start..end, strand, type, name):
      1..241     +  promoter       U6 promoter: RNA polymerase III promoter for human U6 snRNA
    268..343     +  misc_RNA       gRNA scaffold: guide RNA scaffold for the Streptococcus pyogenes CRISPR/Cas9 system
    350..393     +  misc_RNA       gRNA scaffold (fragment): guide RNA scaffold for the Streptococcus pyogenes CRISPR/Cas9 system
    440..725     +  enhancer       CMV enhancer: human cytomegalovirus immediate early enhancer; contains an 18-bp deletion relative to the standard CMV enhancer
    727..1004    +  promoter       chicken β-actin promoter: No description available
   1005..1232    +  intron         hybrid intron: hybrid between chicken β-actin (CBA) and minute virus of mice (MMV) introns (Gray et al., 2011)
   1370..2971    +  CDS            Cas9(N): N-terminal portion of Streptococcus pyogenes Cas9 (Zetsche et al., 2015)
   2972..5470    +  CDS            Cas9(C): C-terminal portion of Streptococcus pyogenes Cas9 (Zetsche et al., 2015)
   5471..5518    +  CDS            nucleoplasmin NLS: bipartite nuclear localization signal from nucleoplasmin
   5588..6187    +  CDS            PuroR (fragment): puromycin N-acetyltransferase; pac from Streptomyces; confers resistance to puromycin
   6221..6332    +  polyA_signal   bGH poly(A) signal: bovine growth hormone polyadenylation signal
   6437..6577    +  repeat_region  AAV2 ITR: inverted terminal repeat of adeno-associated virus serotype 2 inverted
   6582..6633    -  misc_feature   bom (fragment): basis of mobility region from pBR322
   6652..7107    +  rep_origin     f1 ori (sequence partly withheld): f1 bacteriophage origin of replication; arrow indicates direction of (+) strand synthesis
   7108..7157    -  misc_feature   bom (fragment): basis of mobility region from pBR322
   7259..7294    -  CDS            rop (fragment): Rop protein, which maintains plasmids at low copy number; rop
   7389..7493    +  promoter       AmpR promoter: bla
   7494..8354    +  CDS            AmpR: β-lactamase; bla; confers resistance to ampicillin, carbenicillin, and related antibiotics
   8525..9113    +  rep_origin     ori: high-copy-number ColE1/pMB1/pBR322/pUC origin of replication
